>Addgene plasmid #80325 | pcDNA4/TO/FLAG-hPMR1(2H)-Tev-Bio | depositor full sequence | sequence record 154201 | pcDNA4/TO/FLAG-hPMR1(2H)-Tev-Bio sequence 6897 bps
GACGGATCGGGAGATCTCCCGATCCCCTATGGTGCACTCTCAGTACAATCTGCTCTGATGCCGCATAGTT
AAGCCAGTATCTGCTCCCTGCTTGTGTGTTGGAGGTCGCTGAGTAGTGCGCGAGCAAAATTTAAGCTACA
ACAAGGCAAGGCTTGACCGACAATTGCATGAAGAATCTGCTTAGGGTTAGGCGTTTTGCGCTGCTTCGCG
ATGTACGGGCCAGATATACGCGTTGACATTGATTATTGACTAGTTATTAATAGTAATCAATTACGGGGTC
ATTAGTTCATAGCCCATATATGGAGTTCCGCGTTACATAACTTACGGTAAATGGCCCGCCTGGCTGACCG
CCCAACGACCCCCGCCCATTGACGTCAATAATGACGTATGTTCCCATAGTAACGCCAATAGGGACTTTCC
ATTGACGTCAATGGGTGGAGTATTTACGGTAAACTGCCCACTTGGCAGTACATCAAGTGTATCATATGCC
AAGTACGCCCCCTATTGACGTCAATGACGGTAAATGGCCCGCCTGGCATTATGCCCAGTACATGACCTTA
TGGGACTTTCCTACTTGGCAGTACATCTACGTATTAGTCATCGCTATTACCATGGTGATGCGGTTTTGGC
AGTACATCAATGGGCGTGGATAGCGGTTTGACTCACGGGGATTTCCAAGTCTCCACCCCATTGACGTCAA
TGGGAGTTTGTTTTGGAACCAAAATCAACGGGACTTTCCAAAATGTCGTAACAACTCCGCCCCATTGACG
CAAATGGGCGGTAGGCGTGTACGGTGGGAGGTCTATATAAGCAGAGCTCTCCCTATCAGTGATAGAGATC
TCCCTATCAGTGATAGAGATCGTCGACGAGCTCGTTTAGTGAACCGTCAGATCGCCTGGAGACGCCATCC
ACGCTGTTTTGACCTCCATAGAAGACACCGGGACCGATCCAGCCTCCGGACTCTAGCGTTTAAACTTAAG
CTTGGTACCATGGACTACAAGGACGACGATGACAAGATGGCCATGGAGGCCATGCTCATGCACTGGGGCT
GGTTTCTAGAGCACGACTTGGACCACACAGTGCCTGCGCTGAGCACAGCCCGCTTCTCGGATGGGCGGCC
GTGCAGCTCCGTCTGCACCAACGACCCTCCTTGTTTCCCCATGAACACCCGGCACGCCGACCCCCGGGGC
ACCCACGCGCCCTGCATGCTCTTCGCGCGCTCCAGCCCCGCGTGTGCCAGCGGCCGTCCCTCTGCGACGG
TGGATTCAGTCTATGCACGAGAGCAGATCAACCAGCAAACAGCCTACATCGATGGCTCCAACGTTTACGG
GAGCTCGGAGCGGGAATCCCAGGCTCTCAGAGACCCTTCGGTGCCTCGGGGTCTCCTGAAGACAGGCTTT
CCTTGGCCTCCCTCCGGAAAGCCCTTATTGCCCTTTTCTACAGGCCCACCCACCGAGTGCGCGCGACAGG
AGCAGGAGAGCCCCTGTTTCCTGGCCGGGGACCACCGGGCCAACGAGCATCTGGCTCTGGCCGCCATGGC
TACCCTGTGGTTCCGGGAACACAACAGGATGGCCACGGAGCTGTCCGCCCTGAACCCCCACTGGGAGGGA
AACACGGTTTACCAGGAAGCCAGGAAGATCGTGGGCGCGGAGCTGCAGCACATCACCTACAGCCACTGGC
TGCCTAAGGTCCTGGGGGACCCTGGCACTAGGATGCTGAGGGGTTACCGAGGCTACAACCCCAACGTGAA
TGCAGGCATCATTAACTCTTTTGCTACTGCAGCCTTTAGATTTGGCGCCACATTAATCAATCCTATTCTT
TACCGACTGAATGCCACCTTAGGTGAAATTTCCGAAGGCCACCTTCCGTTCCATAAAGCGCTCTTTTCAC
CGTCCAGAATAATCAAGGAAGGTGGGATAGACCCGGTTCTCCGGGGGCTGTTTGGCGTGGCTGCTAAATG
GCGGGCACCCTCCTACCTTCTCAGTCCTGAGCTGACCCAGAGGCTCTTCTCCGCGGCTTATTCTGCGGCC
GTGGATTCGGCTGCCACCATCATTCAAAGGGGTAGAGACCACGGGATCCCACCATATGTTGACTTCAGAG
TTTTCTGTAATTTGACTTCAGTTAAGAACTTTGAGGATCTTCAAAATGAAATTAAAGATTCAGAGATTAG
ACAAAAACTGAGAAAGTTGTACGGCTCTCCAGGTGACATTGACCTCTGGCCCGCCCTTATGGTTGAAGAC
CTGATTCCTGGTACAAGAGTGGGACCAACACTTATGTGCCTGTTTGTTACCCAGTTTCAGCGGCTAAGAG
ATGGAGATAGGTTCTGGTATGAAAACCCTGGAGTATTTACCCCGGCACAACTCACTCAGCTGAAGCAGGC
GTCCCTGAGCCGGGTGCTTTGTGACAATGGTGACAGCATTCAGCAAGTGCAGGCTGATGTCTTTGTAAAG
GCAGAATACCCACAGGATTACCTGAACTGCAGCGAGATCCCGAAGGTGGACCTGCGAGTGTGGCAAGACT
GCTGTGCAGATAAACAAGCTGGAGGCACGCCTGAGGCAGGCAGGGTGTACAGATGTGCGGCGGCCGCGGA
GAATCTGTACTTTCAATCAGAGTTAAAAACCGCCGCACTAGCTCAACATGACGAGGCTGCTGGAAAGGCC
GGTGAAGGTGAAATCCCTGCCCCTCTTGCTGGTACCGTTTCTAAGATACTGGTAAAAGAAGGTGACACTG
TTAAAGCTGGTCAAACAGTTCTGGTGCTGGAGGCTATGAAAATGGAGACAGAAATTAACGCTCCTACTGA
CGGAAAAGTTGAAAAGGTGTTAGTTAAGGAAAGAGATGCTGTTCAAGGTGGTCAAGGTCTAATCAAGATC
GGCGTTTAATGAGGGCCCGTTTAAACCCGCTGATCAGCCTCGACTGTGCCTTCTAGTTGCCAGCCATCTG
TTGTTTGCCCCTCCCCCGTGCCTTCCTTGACCCTGGAAGGTGCCACTCCCACTGTCCTTTCCTAATAAAA
TGAGGAAATTGCATCGCATTGTCTGAGTAGGTGTCATTCTATTCTGGGGGGTGGGGTGGGGCAGGACAGC
AAGGGGGAGGATTGGGAAGACAATAGCAGGCATGCTGGGGATGCGGTGGGCTCTATGGCTTCTGAGGCGG
AAAGAACCAGCTGGGGCTCTAGGGGGTATCCCC
[124 nt withheld, positions 3184-3307]
C
[91 nt withheld, positions 3309-3399]
A
[49 nt withheld, positions 3401-3449]
CCTTTGACGTTGGAGTCCACGTTCTTT
[37 nt withheld, positions 3477-3513]
ACCCTATCTCGGTCTATTCTTTTGATTTATAAGGGATTTTGCCGATTTCGGCCTATTGGTTAAAAAATGA
GCTGATTTAACAAAAATTTAACGCGAATTAATTCTGTGGAATGTGTGTCAGTTAGGGTGTGGAAAGTCCC
CAGGCTCCCCAGCAGGCAGAAGTATGCAAAGCATGCATCTCAATTAGTCAGCAACCAGGTGTGGAAAGTC
CCCAGGCTCCCCAGCAGGCAGAAGTATGCAAAGCATGCATCTCAATTAGTCAGCAACCATAGTCCCGCCC
CTAACTCCGCCCATCCCGCCCCTAACTCCGCCCAGTTCCGCCCATTCTCCGCCCCATGGCTGACTAATTT
TTTTTATTTATGCAGAGGCCGAGGCCGCCTCTGCCTCTGAGCTATTCCAGAAGTAGTGAGGAGGCTTTTT
TGGAGGCCTAGGCTTTTGCAAAAAGCTCCCGGGAGCTTGTATATCCATTTTCGGATCTGATCAGCACGTG
TTGACAATTAATCATCGGCATAGTATATCGGCATAGTATAATACGACAAGGTGAGGAACTAAACCATGGC
CAAGTTGACCAGTGCCGTTCCGGTGCTCACCGCGCGCGACGTCGCCGGAGCGGTCGAGTTCTGGACCGAC
CGGCTCGGGTTCTCCCGGGACTTCGTGGAGGACGACTTCGCCGGTGTGGTCCGGGACGACGTGACCCTGT
TCATCAGCGCGGTCCAGGACCAGGTGGTGCCGGACAACACCCTGGCCTGGGTGTGGGTGCGCGGCCTGGA
CGAGCTGTACGCCGAGTGGTCGGAGGTCGTGTCCACGAACTTCCGGGACGCCTCCGGGCCGGCCATGACC
GAGATCGGCGAGCAGCCGTGGGGGCGGGAGTTCGCCCTGCGCGACCCGGCCGGCAACTGCGTGCACTTCG
TGGCCGAGGAGCAGGACTGACACGTGCTACGAGATTTCGATTCCACCGCCGCCTTCTATGAAAGGTTGGG
CTTCGGAATCGTTTTCCGGGACGCCGGCTGGATGATCCTCCAGCGCGGGGATCTCATGCTGGAGTTCTTC
GCCCACCCCAACTTGTTTATTGCAGCTTATAATGGTTACAAATAAAGCAATAGCATCACAAATTTCACAA
ATAAAGCATTTTTTTCACTGCATTCTAGTTGTGGTTTGTCCAAACTCATCAATGTATCTTATCATGTCTG
TATACCGTCGACCTCTAGCTAGAGCTTGGCGTAATCATGGTCATAGCTGTTTCCTGTGTGAAATTGTTAT
CCGCTCACAATTCCACACAACATACGAGCCGGAAGCATAAAGTGTAAAGCCTGGGGTGCCTAATGAGTGA
GCTAACTCACATTAATTGCGTTGCGCTCACTGCCCGCTTTCCAGTCGGGAAACCTGTCGTGCCAGCTGCA
TTAATGAATCGGCCAACGCGCGGGGAGAGGCGGTTTGCGTATTGGGCGCTCTTCCGCTTCCTCGCTCACT
GACTCGCTGCGCTCGGTCGTTCGGCTGCGGCGAGCGGTATCAGCTCACTCAAAGGCGGTAATACGGTTAT
CCACAGAATCAGGGGATAACGCAGGAAAGAACATGTGAGCAAAAGGCCAGCAAAAGGCCAGGAACCGTAA
AAAGGCCGCGTTGCTGGCGTTTTTCCATAGGCTCCGCCCCCCTGACGAGCATCACAAAAATCGACGCTCA
AGTCAGAGGTGGCGAAACCCGACAGGACTATAAAGATACCAGGCGTTTCCCCCTGGAAGCTCCCTCGTGC
GCTCTCCTGTTCCGACCCTGCCGCTTACCGGATACCTGTCCGCCTTTCTCCCTTCGGGAAGCGTGGCGCT
TTCTCATAGCTCACGCTGTAGGTATCTCAGTTCGGTGTAGGTCGTTCGCTCCAAGCTGGGCTGTGTGCAC
GAACCCCCCGTTCAGCCCGACCGCTGCGCCTTATCCGGTAACTATCGTCTTGAGTCCAACCCGGTAAGAC
ACGACTTATCGCCACTGGCAGCAGCCACTGGTAACAGGATTAGCAGAGCGAGGTATGTAGGCGGTGCTAC
AGAGTTCTTGAAGTGGTGGCCTAACTACGGCTACACTAGAAGAACAGTATTTGGTATCTGCGCTCTGCTG
AAGCCAGTTACCTTCGGAAAAAGAGTTGGTAGCTCTTGATCCGGCAAACAAACCACCGCTGGTAGCGGTT
TTTTTGTTTGCAAGCAGCAGATTACGCGCAGAAAAAAAGGATCTCAAGAAGATCCTTTGATCTTTTCTAC
GGGGTCTGACGCTCAGTGGAACGAAAACTCACGTTAAGGGATTTTGGTCATGAGATTATCAAAAAGGATC
TTCACCTAGATCCTTTTAAATTAAAAATGAAGTTTTAAATCAATCTAAAGTATATATGAGTAAACTTGGT
CTGACAGTTACCAATGCTTAATCAGTGAGGCACCTATCTCAGCGATCTGTCTATTTCGTTCATCCATAGT
TGCCTGACTCCCCGTCGTGTAGATAACTACGATACGGGAGGGCTTACCATCTGGCCCCAGTGCTGCAATG
ATACCGCGAGACCCACGCTCACCGGCTCCAGATTTATCAGCAATAAACCAGCCAGCCGGAAGGGCCGAGC
GCAGAAGTGGTCCTGCAACTTTATCCGCCTCCATCCAGTCTATTAATTGTTGCCGGGAAGCTAGAGTAAG
TAGTTCGCCAGTTAATAGTTTGCGCAACGTTGTTGCCATTGCTACAGGCATCGTGGTGTCACGCTCGTCG
TTTGGTATGGCTTCATTCAGCTCCGGTTCCCAACGATCAAGGCGAGTTACATGATCCCCCATGTTGTGCA
AAAAAGCGGTTAGCTCCTTCGGTCCTCCGATCGTTGTCAGAAGTAAGTTGGCCGCAGTGTTATCACTCAT
GGTTATGGCAGCACTGCATAATTCTCTTACTGTCATGCCATCCGTAAGATGCTTTTCTGTGACTGGTGAG
TACTCAACCAAGTCATTCTGAGAATAGTGTATGCGGCGACCGAGTTGCTCTTGCCCGGCGTCAATACGGG
ATAATACCGCGCCACATAGCAGAACTTTAAAAGTGCTCATCATTGGAAAACGTTCTTCGGGGCGAAAACT
CTCAAGGATCTTACCGCTGTTGAGATCCAGTTCGATGTAACCCACTCGTGCACCCAACTGATCTTCAGCA
TCTTTTACTTTCACCAGCGTTTCTGGGTGAGCAAAAACAGGAAGGCAAAATGCCGCAAAAAAGGGAATAA
GGGCGACACGGAAATGTTGAATACTCATACTCTTCCTTTTTCAATATTATTGAAGCATTTATCAGGGTTA
TTGTCTCATGAGCGGATACATATTTGAATGTATTTAGAAAAATAAACAAATAGGGGTTCCGCGCACATTT
CCCCGAAAAGTGCCACCTGACGTC
Features (pLannotate 1.2.2; 25 found; start..end, strand, type, name):
     28..80      -  misc_feature   bom (fragment): basis of mobility region from pBR322
    235..614     +  enhancer       CMV enhancer: human cytomegalovirus immediate early enhancer
    687..704     -  promoter       CMV promoter (fragment): human cytomegalovirus (CMV) immediate early promoter
    767..818     +  promoter       CMVd2 promoter: truncated human cytomegalovirus (CMV) immediate early promoter that yields moderately reduced expression relative to the full-length promoter
    820..839     +  promoter       PLtetO-1 promoter (fragment): modified phage lambda PL promoter with tet operator sites (Lutz and Bujard, 1997)
    841..860     +  promoter       PLtetO-1 promoter (fragment): modified phage lambda PL promoter with tet operator sites (Lutz and Bujard, 1997)
    868..901     +  promoter       TRE3GV promoter (fragment): 3rd-generation Tet-responsive promoter that can be activated by binding of Tet-On® 3G, optimized for retroviral and lentiviral vectors
    996..1016    +  CDS            FLAG (fragment): FLAG® epitope tag, followed by an enterokinase cleavage site
   1032..2546    +  CDS            PXDNL (fragment): PXDNL_HUMAN - Also known as VPO2. Experimental evidence at protein level: Swiss-Prot protein existence level 1. [Isoform PMR1]: Endonuclease selectively degrading some target mRNAs while they are engaged by translating ribosomes, among which albumin and beta-globin mRNAs. From Homo sapiens (Human).
   2646..2873    +  CDS            BCCP_PROFR (fragment): Experimental evidence at protein level: Swiss-Prot protein existence level 1. The biotinyl 1.3S subunit serves as a carboxyl carrier between the substrate-binding sites on the 12S and 5S subunits. From Propionibacterium freudenreichii subsp. shermanii.
   2914..3138    +  polyA_signal   bGH poly(A) signal: bovine growth hormone polyadenylation signal
   3142..3163    +  promoter       SV40 promoter (fragment): SV40 enhancer and early promoter
   3184..3612    +  rep_origin     f1 ori (sequence partly withheld): f1 bacteriophage origin of replication; arrow indicates direction of (+) strand synthesis
   3626..3955    +  promoter       SV40 promoter: SV40 enhancer and early promoter
   4003..4050    +  promoter       EM7 promoter: synthetic bacterial promoter&nbsp
   4069..4443    +  CDS            BleoR: antibiotic-binding protein; Sh ble from Streptoalloteichus hindustanus; confers resistance to bleomycin, phleomycin, and Zeocin™
   4453..4578    +  CDS            ble (fragment): BLE_KLEPN - Experimental evidence at protein level: Swiss-Prot protein existence level 1. Binding protein with a strong affinity to the bleomycin family of antibiotics. Binds to CL990; an antimitotic-antibiotic compound. From Klebsiella pneumoniae.
   4573..4694    +  polyA_signal   SV40 poly(A) signal: SV40 polyadenylation signal
   4767..4783    -  protein_bind   lac operator: The lac repressor binds to the lac operator to inhibit transcription in E. coli. This inhibition can be relieved by adding lactose or isopropyl-β-D-thiogalactopyranoside (IPTG). lac repressor encoded by lacI
   4791..4821    -  promoter       lac promoter: promoter for the E. coli lac operon
   4836..4857    -  protein_bind   CAP binding site: CAP binding activates transcription in the presence of cAMP. E. coli catabolite activator protein
   4870..4962    -  CDS            lacI (fragment): lac repressor; lacI; The lac repressor binds to the lac operator to inhibit transcription in E. coli. This inhibition can be relieved by adding lactose or isopropyl-β-D-thiogalactopyranoside (IPTG).
   5145..5730    -  rep_origin     ori: high-copy-number ColE1/pMB1/pBR322/pUC origin of replication
   5901..6761    -  CDS            AmpR: β-lactamase; bla; confers resistance to ampicillin, carbenicillin, and related antibiotics
   6762..6866    -  promoter       AmpR promoter: bla
