[The description below was written by a language model from this plasmid's Addgene catalogue record and pLannotate feature annotations shown in this document.]
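Description:
pcDNA4/TO/FLAG-hPMR1(2H)-Tev-Bio is a mammalian expression plasmid built on the pcDNA4/TO backbone. It is propagated in E. coli through a high-copy ColE1/pUC-type origin with ampicillin resistance (AmpR under its own bla promoter) and also carries an f1 origin. For selection in mammalian cells it contains a Zeocin resistance cassette in which the Sh ble gene is driven by the SV40 early promoter, with an EM7 bacterial promoter upstream and an SV40 polyadenylation signal downstream.

The expression cassette uses the CMV enhancer/promoter followed by two short tet operator-like elements, which the annotation software labels as PLtetO-1 and TRE fragments. This matches the "TO" design, in which transcription is repressed in cells expressing the Tet repressor and induced by tetracycline, while being constitutive in cells lacking the repressor. The insert is human PMR1, an mRNA endonuclease that corresponds to the alternatively processed PXDNL-003 transcript of the peroxidasin-like gene rather than the full-length 1463-residue PXDNL protein. Two active-site histidines are changed to alanine (H170A and H256A, numbered from the first methionine of the reference cDNA), producing a catalytically inactive protein. The coding region carries an N-terminal FLAG epitope. At the C terminus, as the name indicates, a TEV protease site precedes a biotinylation tag, annotated as a fragment of the Propionibacterium biotin carboxyl carrier protein; the TEV site itself is not annotated in the feature table. A bGH polyadenylation signal ends the transcript.

The construct is suited to serving as a nuclease-dead control for wild-type hPMR1. The FLAG tag allows detection or immunoprecipitation, and the biotin tag should permit streptavidin capture with release by TEV cleavage.
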