Addgene plasmid #80325: pcDNA4/TO/FLAG-hPMR1(2H)-Tev-Bio
Purpose: Expresses a catalytically inactive form of human PMR1 endonuclease with N-terminal FLAG and C-terminal biotinylation tags
Depositing lab: Daniel Schoenberg. Depositing organization: Ohio State University. Publication: Identification of the human PMR1 mRNA endonuclease as an alternatively processed product of the gene for peroxidasin-like protein. Gu SQ, Bakthavachalu B, Han J, Patil DP, Otsuka Y, Guda C, Schoenberg DR. RNA. 2012 Jun;18(6):1186-96. doi: 10.1261/rna.031369.111. Epub 2012 Apr 27. PubMed 22543864.
Backbone
  Vector backbone: pcDNA4/TO
  Backbone manufacturer: Thermo Fisher Scientific
  Backbone size w/o insert (bp): 4987
  Total vector size (bp): 6897
  Vector type: Mammalian Expression
  Selectable markers: Zeocin
Growth in bacteria
  Bacterial resistance: Ampicillin, 100 μg/mL
  Growth temperature: 37°C
  Growth strain: DH5alpha
  Copy number: High Copy
Gene/Insert
  Gene/Insert name: PXDNL-003 (alt name: hPMR1)
  Species: H. sapiens (human)
  Insert size (bp): 1910
  Mutation: H170A and H256A
  GenBank ID: BC132813
  Entrez Gene: PXDNL (a.k.a. PMR1, PRM1, VPO2)
  Promoter: CMV
  Tag / fusion protein: Biotin (C terminal on insert)
  Cloning method: Restriction Enzyme; 5′ cloning site HindIII (unknown if destroyed); 3′ cloning site ApaI (unknown if destroyed)
  Sequencing primers: 5′ cggcgtgccgggtgttcatgggg; 3′ ggcgtccctgagccgggtgctttgtg
Terms and licenses: Academic/Nonprofit Terms; Industry Terms: Not Available to Industry
Depositor comments: hPMR1 corresponds to Ensembl transcript PXDNL-003. In this form of the protein the 2 histidine residues that correspond to the active site have been changed to alanine to generate a catalytically inactive protein. Please note that the hPMR1 insert in this plasmid is numbered starting with the first methionine in GenBank reference sequence BC132813. This plasmid does not encode the 1463 aa PXDNL protein in GenBank NM_144651.4
How to cite: pcDNA4/TO/FLAG-hPMR1(2H)-Tev-Bio was a gift from Daniel Schoenberg (Addgene plasmid # 80325 ; http://n2t.net/addgene:80325 ; RRID:Addgene_80325)
