>Addgene plasmid #80325 | pcDNA4/TO/FLAG-hPMR1(2H)-Tev-Bio | addgene partial sequence | sequence record 154163 | CMV-F 5'-CGCAAATGGGCGGTAGGCGTG-3'
CTCTCCCTATCAGTGATAGAGATCTCCCTATCAGTGATAGAGATCGTCGACGAGCTCGTTTAGTGAACCG
TCAGATCGCCTGGAGACGCCATCCACGCTGTTTTGACCTCCATAGAAGACACCGGGACCGATCCAGCCTC
CGGACTCTAGCGTTTAAACTTAAGCTTGGTACCATGGACTACAAGGACGACGATGACAAGATGGCCATGG
AGGCCATGCTCATGCACTGGGGCTGGTTTCTAGAGCACGACTTGGACCACACAGTGCCTGCGCTGAGCAC
AGCCCGCTTCTCGGATGGGCGGCCGTGCAGCTCCGTCTGCACCAACGACCCTCCTTGTTTCCCCATGAAC
ACCCGGCACGCCGACCCCCGGGGCACCCACGCGCCCTGCATGCTCTTCGCGCGCTCCAGCCCCGCGTGTG
CCAGCGGCCGTCCCTCTGCGACGGTGGATTCAGTCTATGCACGAGAGCAGATCAACCAGCAAACAGCCTA
CATCGATGGCTCCAACGTTTACGGGAGCTCGGAGCGGGAATCCCAGGCTCTCAGAGACCCTTCGGTGCCT
CGGGGTCTCCTGAAGACAGGCTTTCCTTGGCCTCCCTCCGGAAAGCCCTTATTGCCCTTTTCTACAGGCC
CACCCACCGAGTGCGCGCGACAGGAGCAGGAGAGCCCCTGTTTCCTGGCCGGGGACCACCGGGCCAACGA
GCATCTGGCTCTGGCCGCCATGGCTACCCTGTGGTTCCGGGAACACAACAGGGTGGCCACGGAGCTGTCC
GCCCTGAACCCCCACTGGGAGGGAAACACGGTTTACCAGGAAGCCAGGAAGATCGTGGGCGCGGAGCTGC
AGCACATCACCTACAGCCACTGGCTGCCTAAGGTCCTGGGGGACCCTGGCACTAGGATGCTGAGGGGTTA
CCGAGGCTACAACCCCAACGTGAATGCAGGCATCATTAACTCTTTTGCTACTGCAGCCTTTAGATTTGGC
GCCACATTAATCAATCCTATTCTTTACCGACTGAATG
