>Addgene plasmid #80325 | pcDNA4/TO/FLAG-hPMR1(2H)-Tev-Bio | addgene partial sequence | sequence record 154165 | BGH-rev 5'-TAGAAGGCACAGTCGAGG-3'
CTCATTAAACGCCGATCTTGATTAGACCTTGACCACCTTGAACAGCATCTCTTTCCTTAACTAACACCTT
TTCAACTTTTCCGTCAGTAGGAGCGTTAATTTCTGTCTCCATTTTCATAGCCTCCAGCACCAGAACTGTT
TGACCAGCTTTAACAGTGTCACCTTCTTTTACCAGTATCTTAGAAACGGTACCAGCAAGAGGGGCAGGGA
TTTCACCTTCACCGGCCTTTCCAGCAGCCTCGTCATGTTGAGCTAGTGCGGCGGTTTTTAACTCTGATTG
AAAGTACAGATTCTCCGCGGCCGCCGCACATCTGTACACCCTGCCTGCCTCAGGCGTGCCTCCAGCTTGT
TTATCTGCACAGCAGTCTTGCCACACTCGCAGGTCCACCTTCGGGATCTCGCTGCAGTTCAGGTAATCCT
GTGGGTATTCTGCCTTTACAAAGACATCAGCCTGCACTTGCTGAATGCTGTCACCATTGTCACAAAGCAC
CCGGCTCAGGGACGCCTGCTTCAGCTGAGTGAGTTGTGCCGGGGTAAATACTCCAGGGTTTTCATACCAG
AACCTATCTCCATCTCTTAGCCGCTGAAACTGGGTAACAAACAGGCACATAAGTGTTGGTCCCACTCTTG
TACCAGGAATCAGGTCTTCAACCATAAGGGCGGGCCAGAGGTCAATGTCACCTGGAGAGCCGTACAACTT
TCTCAGTTTTTGTCTAATCTCTGAATCTTTAATTTCATTTTGAAGATCCTCAAAGTTCTTAACTGAAGTC
AAATTACAGAAAACTCTGAAGTCAACATATGGTGGGATCCCGTGGTCTCTACCCCTTTGAATGATGGTGG
CAGCCGAATCCACGGCCGCAGAATAAGCCGCGGAGAAGAGCCTCTGGGTCAGCTCAGGACTGAGAAGGTA
GGAGGGTGCCCGCCATTTAGCAGCCACGCCAAACAGCCCCCGGAGAACCGGGTCTATCCCACCTTCCTTG
ATTATTCTGGACGGTGAAAAGAGCGCTTTATGGAACGGAAGGTGG
